Addgene plasmid #139879: pBEL1755
Purpose: Expression plasmid for naturally occurring 8xMCE protein (without TM region)
Depositing lab: Gira Bhabha & Damian Ekiert. Depositing organization: NYU Grossman School of Medicine. Publication: LetB Structure Reveals a Tunnel for Lipid Transport across the Bacterial Envelope. Isom GL, Coudray N, MacRae MR, McManus CT, Ekiert DC, Bhabha G. Cell. 2020 Apr 30;181(3):653-664.e19. doi: 10.1016/j.cell.2020.03.030. PubMed 32359438.
Backbone
  Vector backbone: pET21a
  Vector type: Bacterial Expression
Growth in bacteria
  Bacterial resistance: Ampicillin, 100 μg/mL
  Growth temperature: 37°C
  Growth strain: DH5alpha
  Copy number: High Copy
Gene/Insert
  Gene/Insert name: Denitrovibrio_acetiphilus_Dacet_0211
  Species: E. coli
  Mutation: Denitrovibrio_acetiphilus_Dacet_0211(41-988)-6xHis
  Cloning method: Gibson Cloning
Terms and licenses: Academic/Nonprofit Terms; Industry Terms: Not Available to Industry
Depositor comments: Please visit https://www.biorxiv.org/content/10.1101/748145v1 for bioRxiv preprint.
How to cite: pBEL1755 was a gift from Gira Bhabha & Damian Ekiert (Addgene plasmid # 139879 ; http://n2t.net/addgene:139879 ; RRID:Addgene_139879)
