[The description below was written by a language model from this plasmid's Addgene catalogue record and pLannotate feature annotations shown in this document.]
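Description:
pBEL1755 is a bacterial expression plasmid built on the pET21a backbone for producing a soluble form of Dacet_0211, a naturally occurring protein from Denitrovibrio acetiphilus that contains eight MCE domains. The insert, introduced by Gibson cloning, encodes residues 41–988 with a C-terminal 6xHis tag, so the N-terminal transmembrane region is omitted. The catalogue lists the species as E. coli, which conflicts with the gene name and more likely reflects the expression host than the gene's source. The automated feature table does not annotate the insert or the His tag. However, the roughly 2.9 kb unannotated stretch between the T7 promoter/lac operator and the T7 terminator is consistent with an open reading frame of this length.

Expression follows the standard pET arrangement. A T7 promoter with an adjacent lac operator drives transcription, and the plasmid-borne lacI gene supplies repressor to keep it off until IPTG is added. This requires a host that provides T7 RNA polymerase. A T7 terminator closes the unit. The plasmid is maintained through a ColE1/pBR322-type origin with the associated bom and rop elements, although the catalogue lists it as high copy. Selection is by ampicillin resistance (β-lactamase), and an f1 origin is also present. The annotation also reports a loxP site, a small polylinker fragment, remnants of the tetracycline resistance gene, and a short match to a T7 gene 10-derived tag just upstream of the terminator. These appear to be backbone remnants, and the record assigns them no role. The associated work concerns MCE-family proteins that form tunnels for lipid transport across the bacterial envelope, so the plasmid is suited to making recombinant His-tagged protein for purification and for structural or biochemical study.
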