Features (pLannotate 1.2.2; 18 found; start..end, strand, type, name):
    126..144     +  promoter       T7 promoter: promoter for bacteriophage T7 RNA polymerase
    145..169     +  protein_bind   lac operator: The lac repressor binds to the lac operator to inhibit transcription in E. coli. This inhibition can be relieved by adding lactose or isopropyl-β-D-thiogalactopyranoside (IPTG). lac repressor encoded by lacI
   3119..3168    +  CDS            SET1 (fragment): solubility-enhancement tag derived from T7 phage gene 10B
   3176..3223    +  terminator     T7 terminator: transcription terminator for bacteriophage T7 RNA polymerase
   3260..3688    +  rep_origin     f1 ori (sequence partly withheld): f1 bacteriophage origin of replication; arrow indicates direction of (+) strand synthesis
   3790..3823    +  protein_bind   loxP: Cre-mediated recombination occurs in the 8-bp core sequence (GCATACAT). Cre recombinase
   3853..3871    +  misc_feature   MCS (fragment): pBluescript multiple cloning site
   3902..4006    +  promoter       AmpR promoter: bla
   4007..4867    +  CDS            AmpR: β-lactamase; bla; confers resistance to ampicillin, carbenicillin, and related antibiotics
   5038..5626    +  rep_origin     ori: high-copy-number ColE1/pMB1/pBR322/pUC origin of replication
   5812..5951    -  misc_feature   bom: basis of mobility region from pBR322
   6053..6244    -  CDS            rop: Rop protein, which maintains plasmids at low copy number; rop
   6261..6641    +  CDS            YPB1_ECOLX: Protein predicted: Swiss-Prot protein existence level 4. From Escherichia coli.
   6713..7004    -  CDS            TcR (fragment): tetracycline efflux protein; tet; confers resistance to tetracycline
   7019..7040    -  protein_bind   CAP binding site: CAP binding activates transcription in the presence of cAMP. E. coli catabolite activator protein
   7053..8135    -  CDS            lacI: lac repressor; lacI; The lac repressor binds to the lac operator to inhibit transcription in E. coli. This inhibition can be relieved by adding lactose or isopropyl-β-D-thiogalactopyranoside (IPTG).
   8136..8213    -  promoter       lacI promoter: lacI
   8221..104     -  CDS            TcR (fragment) (across the origin): tetracycline efflux protein; tet; confers resistance to tetracycline
>Addgene plasmid #139879 | pBEL1755 | addgene full sequence | sequence record 309627 | Addgene NGS Result
GGCGAGCCCGATCTTCCCCATCGGTGATGTCGGCGATATAGGCGCCAGCAACCGCACCTGTGGCGCCGGT
GATGCCGGCCACGATGCGTCCGGCGTAGAGGATCGAGATCTCGATCCCGCGAAATTAATACGACTCACTA
TAGGGGAATTGTGAGCGGATAACAATTCCCCTCTAGAAATAATTTTGTTTAACTTTGGCCCAGGCGGCCA
GGAGGGTCTCACATGGGTAAAGAGATACGTGTTCAATTTGACACGGGGGCAGGTTTAGTGATTGGAAAAA
CCCCACTGAAGTACCGTGGCATTACCATTGGCAAGGTTGTGGACTTTGAGATCGCTGATTCGTTGGATAA
AGTGGTCGTAGTCATTAAGCTTGATCATGAGGCTGCTGGAGTGGCAAAAGTTGGTAACAAATTTTGGATT
GTAAAGCCCGAGTTAAGCTTGGATCGTGTCACTGGTTTAGAAACGATTATTTCAGGGTCATACATTGAGG
TCCAACCGCCCTCTTACGATCTTGCCGATTTGGAGTCCCGCGACGACGAAAGTTTTTTTGTTGGGTTGAA
AGCGCCCCCGCGCTACGAATTCTCGGGGGACGTGGTTAACGTTAATCTGATTTCTGAATCGGACCCGAAG
CTGTTTCGTGGGATGACGGTCTTCCACAATTCTATCGAAGCTGGGCAGATTCTGTCGGTGACCTACGACA
ACAAGAATAACATTTACTTGGTTAGTGCGATGATCTCGAGCGAATATGGGCAGTATATTAATGAAACTAC
TAAATTTTGGAACATTTCAGGGGTCGATATCTCACTGGACGCGAGTGGGTTTAACCTGCACACAGTGCCA
CTGTTGGGCGCCTTTCAAGGAGGGGTGGCGTTTGACGCAGAAACGACGGGTCGCCGTGCAGAGCCATTAG
ATGAGTATGATCTGTATGATAATTACGAAGACACGCAACTTTCCCGTATGTGTATCACGCTTGACATGCC
GGACAGCTACGGGGTCAAAAGTGATCGCACCCCCGTAATGTTTAAAGGAGTCAAAGTTGGACTTGTCAAG
GACGTTAAATTGAATAACGATCGTAGTGGTGCCGTCGTGAACATTATGTTAATGAAGAAATACCTTGATT
TAGCCGCCGAGGGAAGTCGCTTCGTGCTGCGTCAGCCATCAATCTCTGCTAAAGGTGTTGAAAACATCGC
CACGGCGGTAACAGGCGTGTACCTTGAGATTATCGCGGGAGCGGGAGAACCTAAGTATGAATTCACCCTT
GCTGAGGAGCCCGTAGTGGATGTCCCGGCAGGGAGTATTCCAATTATCATGACTGCAGATGAAAAGGGTT
CGGTCAACTCAGGGTCTGGGATTTACTTTAAAGGCGTGCGCGCCGGAGTCGTTACGGGATACCGTTTGGA
AGATAGCCGCGTGATCTTCGACGCAGTGATTTTCAAAGAATTCCGCGAGATTGCCGTGGAGGGCTTATAT
TTTTGGGAGGCTGATGCTCTTAAGGTCCGCATGTCCGGGGAGGGGGTTTCTATTAAGACAACTCCAGTGG
CCCAAATCTTAGAATCGGCCGTGAAAGCGGGGTTCTTTGGCGCTCGTGGAAAAAAGCCGCTTGAACGTGA
CACGGTTCTTGCCTTATATCCTGACGAGGACACTGCGAAAGAAGCATACATTGCGAAACAAGGCATCCGT
AAAATCTACCTGATCACCGAAGATGCGAGCTCGCTGGCTAAAGGCGCACCCGTCCTGTATAAGGGATTCA
AAGTGGGGGAACTTGGAAACCGTTTTCTTGACGCAGATACTGGCAAGGTCCGCATTTCAGCGATGATTCA
ACCGGAATATAAAAAACTTGTCAACGACAAAACCTACTTCTGGAAGTTGGGCGGCTCCTCGGTGAAGTTC
GAAGGATCCGAGATCAAAGTGTCTGCACCCGATATTAAGGAAATCGTCTTGGGTGGGGTCGAATTCGATA
ATGCAGACGCACCTCTTGGGAGCGTTGGCAGTGTTATTTATGAAGACCACACTGATGCCCAGAAGGCTGT
AAACGCGGCCTTAAGCGCCGAAAAAGTCCGTCTTTACTCCGACAAGGAGACTATCACACCCCTGGGGGCA
CCTGTTTTATACCGCGGCGTGAAAGCCGGGGAGGTGTATAGTACTGGCTATGATAAGAAGAAGAAAGCCG
CTTATGCAGATGTAATTTTGTATCGTGAGTTCAGCGGGACTTTAACCGACACTACGCGCTTCTGGAAGTC
TGATTCCTTCTCCTTCGAAGCGACTGGGCGTGGAGTAGATATCAAAGCAGAGCCCATTGCATCTTACACA
ACTGGAGCGTTGAACTATGAATCATTCAAGAAACCGGTAGGAACAGATATTATTTACAGCGATCGTGGTG
CAGCGGAAGCTCCCGATCTTATCCGTGTCGAACTGCAGTTGTCTAACGCCTCCAATCTTAAACGCAAGGC
CCCCGTATTATGTAACGGGGTTCAAATCGGCTATGTCAATACTATTGCGGGCGACATGACGGCTGAGTTG
CTTATCTATGAAAAATATGCGGATTTTTTACGCGAGGGGGCAAAGTTCTGGATTGAAGATGTGAAAGTGT
CGTTGGAGGGTTTCGAGAACGTGAATTCGATGATCTATGGGGCAAAAATTAATATGTTTCCGGGATCTGG
TGAGGCGCTTTTTACCTTTAAAATCGACGATACCCCAGTCTCGCCTTATTATGGTCGTAAGGGACTGCGT
TTGGTCCTGCGCTCCGACTCCCGCAGTTCCTTAGAGACTGGGTCGCCGGTGTATTACCGCCAAGTACCCG
CCGGCGGCGTAGAATGGGTGCGCTTGGCAGACGATGGTTCCCGCGTTGAGGTCGGTATTTTCATTGAAGA
CAAATACCGCCATTTAGTACGTTCTGTCTCTGTATTCGAGTCGGTATCGGGAATCAATGCGCGTTTCGGA
CTGTTCAGTGGCTTTCGTTTGAAAACAGGAAGCGCCAAATCTATCCTTATGGGAGGGGTCTCTTTTACGA
CTGAAAATATGGACGCGCCCGAAGCTGAGGAATCCCAAGTATTTGAACTGAAAACAGACGGCGAGACCCA
TCACCACCATCACCATTAAGGCCAGGCCGGCCGATCCGGCTGCTAACAAAGCCCGAAAGGAAGCTGAGTT
GGCTGCTGCCACCGCTGAGCAATAACTAGCATAACCCCTTGGGGCCTCTAAACGGGTCTTGAGGGGTTTT
TTGCTGAAAGGAGGAACTATATCCGGATTGGCGAATGGG
[124 nt withheld, positions 3260-3383]
C
[91 nt withheld, positions 3385-3475]
A
[49 nt withheld, positions 3477-3525]
CCTTTGACGTTGGAGTCCACGTTCTTT
[37 nt withheld, positions 3553-3589]
ACCCTATCTCGGTCTATTCTTTTGATTTATAAGGGATTTTGCCGATTTCGGCCTATTGGTTAAAAAATGA
GCTGATTTAACAAAAATTTAACGCGAATTTTAACAAAATATTAACGCTTACAATTTAGGTGGCACTTTTC
GGGGAACGACGACCTGCAGCCAAGCTAGCTTGGCTGGACGTAAACTCCTCTTCAGACCTAATAACTTCGT
ATAGCATACATTATACGAAGTTATATTAAGGGTTATTGAATATGATCGGAATTGGGCTGCAGGAATTCGA
TAGCTTGGCTGCAGGTCGACCTCGAGGATGTGCGCGGAACCCCTATTTGTTTATTTTTCTAAATACATTC
AAATATGTATCCGCTCATGAGACAATAACCCTGATAAATGCTTCAATAATATTGAAAAAGGAAGAGTATG
AGTATTCAACATTTCCGTGTCGCCCTTATTCCCTTTTTTGCGGCATTTTGCCTTCCTGTTTTTGCTCACC
CAGAAACGCTGGTGAAAGTAAAAGATGCTGAAGATCAGTTGGGTGCACGAGTGGGTTACATCGAACTGGA
TCTCAACAGCGGTAAGATCCTTGAGAGTTTTCGCCCCGAAGAACGTTTTCCAATGATGAGCACTTTTAAA
GTTCTGCTATGTGGCGCGGTATTATCCCGTATTGACGCCGGGCAAGAGCAACTCGGTCGCCGCATACACT
ATTCTCAGAATGACTTGGTTGAGTACTCACCAGTCACAGAAAAGCATCTTACGGATGGCATGACAGTAAG
AGAATTATGCAGTGCTGCCATAACCATGAGTGATAACACTGCGGCCAACTTACTTCTGACAACGATCGGA
GGACCGAAGGAGCTAACCGCTTTTTTGCACAACATGGGGGATCATGTAACTCGCCTTGATCGTTGGGAAC
CGGAGCTGAATGAAGCCATACCAAACGACGAGCGTGACACCACGATGCCTGCAGCAATGGCAACAACGTT
GCGCAAACTATTAACTGGCGAACTACTTACTCTAGCTTCCCGGCAACAATTAATAGACTGGATGGAGGCG
GATAAAGTTGCAGGACCACTTCTGCGCTCGGCCCTTCCGGCTGGCTGGTTTATTGCTGATAAATCTGGAG
CCGGTGAGCGTGGCTCTCGCGGTATCATTGCAGCACTGGGGCCAGATGGTAAGCCCTCCCGTATCGTAGT
TATCTACACGACGGGGAGTCAGGCAACTATGGATGAACGAAATAGACAGATCGCTGAGATAGGTGCCTCA
CTGATTAAGCATTGGTAACTGTCAGACCAAGTTTACTCATATATACTTTAGATTGATTTAAAACTTCATT
TTTAATTTAAAAGGATCTAGGTGAAGATCCTTTTTGATAATCTCATGACCAAAATCCCTTAACGTGAGTT
TTCGTTCCACTGAGCGTCAGACCCCGTAGAAAAGATCAAAGGATCTTCTTGAGATCCTTTTTTTCTGCGC
GTAATCTGCTGCTTGCAAACAAAAAAACCACCGCTACCAGCGGTGGTTTGTTTGCCGGATCAAGAGCTAC
CAACTCTTTTTCCGAAGGTAACTGGCTTCAGCAGAGCGCAGATACCAAATACTGTCCTTCTAGTGTAGCC
GTAGTTAGGCCACCACTTCAAGAACTCTGTAGCACCGCCTACATACCTCGCTCTGCTAATCCTGTTACCA
GTGGCTGCTGCCAGTGGCGATAAGTCGTGTCTTACCGGGTTGGACTCAAGACGATAGTTACCGGATAAGG
CGCAGCGGTCGGGCTGAACGGGGGGTTCGTGCACACAGCCCAGCTTGGAGCGAACGACCTACACCGAACT
GAGATACCTACAGCGTGAGCTATGAGAAAGCGCCACGCTTCCCGAAGGGAGAAAGGCGGACAGGTATCCG
GTAAGCGGCAGGGTCGGAACAGGAGAGCGCACGAGGGAGCTTCCAGGGGGAAACGCCTGGTATCTTTATA
GTCCTGTCGGGTTTCGCCACCTCTGACTTGAGCGTCGATTTTTGTGATGCTCGTCAGGGGGGCGGAGCCT
ATGGAAAAACGCCAGCAACGCGGCCTTTTTACGGTTCCTGGCCTTTTGCTGGCCTTTTGCTCACATGTTC
TTTCCTGCGTTATCCCCTGATTCTGTGGATAACCGTATTACCGCCTTTGAGTGAGCTGATACCGCTCGCC
GCAGCCGAACGACCGAGCGCAGCGAGTCAGTGAGCGAGGAAGCGGAAGAGCGCCTGATGCGGTATTTTCT
CCTTACGCATCTGTGCGGTATTTCACACCGCAATGGTGCACTCTCAGTACAATCTGCTCTGATGCCGCAT
AGTTAAGCCAGTATACACTCCGCTATCGCTACGTGACTGGGTCATGGCTGCGCCCCGACACCCGCCAACA
CCCGCTGACGCGCCCTGACGGGCTTGTCTGCTCCCGGCATCCGCTTACAGACAAGCTGTGACCGTCTCCG
GGAGCTGCATGTGTCAGAGGTTTTCACCGTCATCACCGAAACGCGCGAGGCAGCTGCGGTAAAGCTCATC
AGCGTGGTCGTGAAGCGATTCACAGATGTCTGCCTGTTCATCCGCGTCCAGCTCGTTGAGTTTCTCCAGA
AGCGTTAATGTCTGGCTTCTGATAAAGCGGGCCATGTTAAGGGCGGTTTTTTCCTGTTTGGTCACTGATG
CCTCCGTGTAAGGGGGATTTCTGTTCATGGGGGTAATGATACCGATGAAACGAGAGAGGATGCTCACGAT
ACGGGTTACTGATGATGAACATGCCCGGTTACTGGAACGTTGTGAGGGTAAACAACTGGCGGTATGGATG
CGGCGGGACCAGAGAAAAATCACTCAGGGTCAATGCCAGCGCTTCGTTAATACAGATGTAGGTGTTCCAC
AGGGTAGCCAGCAGCATCCTGCGATGCAGATCCGGAACATAATGGTGCAGGGCGCTGACTTCCGCGTTTC
CAGACTTTACGAAACACGGAAACCGAAGACCATTCATGTTGTTGCTCAGGTCGCAGACGTTTTGCAGCAG
CAGTCGCTTCACGTTCGCTCGCGTATCGGTGATTCATTCTGCTAACCAGTAAGGCAACCCCGCCAGCCTA
GCCGGGTCCTCAACGACAGGAGCACGATCATGCGCACCCGTGGGGCCGCCATGCCGGCGATAATGGCCTG
CTTCTCGCCGAAACGTTTGGTGGCGGGACCAGTGACGAAGGCTTGAGCGAGGGCGTGCAAGATTCCGAAT
ACCGCAAGCGACAGGCCGATCATCGTCGCGCTCCAGCGAAAGCGGTCCTCGCCGAAAATGACCCAGAGCG
CTGCCGGCACCTGTCCTACGAGTTGCATGATAAAGAAGACAGTCATAAGTGCGGCGACGATAGTCATGCC
CCGCGCCCACCGGAAGGAGCTGACTGGGTTGAAGGCTCTCAAGGGCATCGGTCGAGATCCCGGTGCCTAA
TGAGTGAGCTAACTTACATTAATTGCGTTGCGCTCACTGCCCGCTTTCCAGTCGGGAAACCTGTCGTGCC
AGCTGCATTAATGAATCGGCCAACGCGCGGGGAGAGGCGGTTTGCGTATTGGGCGCCAGGGTGGTTTTTC
TTTTCACCAGTGAGACGGGCAACAGCTGATTGCCCTTCACCGCCTGGCCCTGAGAGAGTTGCAGCAAGCG
GTCCACGCTGGTTTGCCCCAGCAGGCGAAAATCCTGTTTGATGGTGGTTAACGGCGGGATATAACATGAG
CTGTCTTCGGTATCGTCGTATCCCACTACCGAGATATCCGCACCAACGCGCAGCCCGGACTCGGTAATGG
CGCGCATTGCGCCCAGCGCCATCTGATCGTTGGCAACCAGCATCGCAGTGGGAACGATGCCCTCATTCAG
CATTTGCATGGTTTGTTGAAAACCGGACATGGCACTCCAGTCGCCTTCCCGTTCCGCTATCGGCTGAATT
TGATTGCGAGTGAGATATTTATGCCAGCCAGCCAGACGCAGACGCGCCGAGACAGAACTTAATGGGCCCG
CTAACAGCGCGATTTGCTGGTGACCCAATGCGACCAGATGCTCCACGCCCAGTCGCGTACCGTCTTCATG
GGAGAAAATAATACTGTTGATGGGTGTCTGGTCAGAGACATCAAGAAATAACGCCGGAACATTAGTGCAG
GCAGCTTCCACAGCAATGGCATCCTGGTCATCCAGCGGATAGTTAATGATCAGCCCACTGACGCGTTGCG
CGAGAAGATTGTGCACCGCCGCTTTACAGGCTTCGACGCCGCTTCGTTCTACCATCGACACCACCACGCT
GGCACCCAGTTGATCGGCGCGAGATTTAATCGCCGCGACAATTTGCGACGGCGCGTGCAGGGCCAGACTG
GAGGTGGCAACGCCAATCAGCAACGACTGTTTGCCCGCCAGTTGTTGTGCCACGCGGTTGGGAATGTAAT
TCAGCTCCGCCATCGCCGCTTCCACTTTTTCCCGCGTTTTCGCAGAAACGTGGCTGGCCTGGTTCACCAC
GCGGGAAACGGTCTGATAAGAGACACCGGCATACTCTGCGACATCGTATAACGTTACTGGTTTCACATTC
ACCACCCTGAATTGACTCTCTTCCGGGCGCTATCATGCCATACCGCGAAAGGTTTTGCGCCATTCGATGG
TGTCCGGGATCTCGACGCTCTCCCTTATGCGACTCCTGCATTAGGAAGCAGCCCAGTAGTAGGTTGAGGC
CGTTGAGCACCGCCGCCGCAAGGAATGGTGCATGCAAGGAGATGGCGCCCAACAGTCCCCCGGCCACGGG
GCCTGCCACCATACCCACGCCGAAACAAGCGCTCATGAGCCCGAAGT
